>Addgene plasmid #200670 | pLV-EF1A-CD19.8h.8TM.28.3z | addgene full sequence | sequence record 391814 | Addgene NGS Result
AATGTAGTCTTATGCAATACTCTTGTAGTCTTGCAACATGGTAACGATGAGTTAGCAACATGCCTTACAA
GGAGAGAAAAAGCACCGTGCATGCCGATTGGTGGAAGTAAGGTGGTACGATCGTGCCTTATTAGGAAGGC
AACAGACGGGTCTGACATGGATTGGACGAACCACTGAATTGCCGCATTGCAGAGATATTGTATTTAAGTG
CCTAGCTCGATACATAAACGGGTCTCTCTGGTTAGACCAGATCTGAGCCTGGGAGCTCTCTGGCTAACTA
GGGAACCCACTGCTTAAGCCTCAATAAAGCTTGCCTTGAGTGCTTCAAGTAGTGTGTGCCCGTCTGTTGT
GTGACTCTGGTAACTAGAGATCCCTCAGACCCTTTTAGTCAGTGTGGAAAATCTCTAGCAGTGGCGCCCG
AACAGGGACTTGAAAGCGAAAGGGAAACCAGAGGAGCTCTCTCGACGCAGGACTCGGCTTGCTGAAGCGC
GCACGGCAAGAGGCGAGGGGCGGCGACTGGTGAGTACGCCAAAAATTTTGACTAGCGGAGGCTAGAAGGA
GAGAGATGGGTGCGAGAGCGTCAGTATTAAGCGGGGGAGAATTAGATCGCGATGGGAAAAAATTCGGTTA
AGGCCAGGGGGAAAGAAAAAATATAAATTAAAACATATAGTATGGGCAAGCAGGGAGCTAGAACGATTCG
CAGTTAATCCTGGCCTGTTAGAAACATCAGAAGGCTGTAGACAAATACTGGGACAGCTACAACCATCCCT
TCAGACAGGATCAGAAGAACTTAGATCATTATATAATACAGTAGCAACCCTCTATTGTGTGCATCAAAGG
ATAGAGATAAAAGACACCAAGGAAGCTTTAGACAAGATAGAGGAAGAGCAAAACAAAAGTAAGACCACCG
CACAGCAAGCGGCCGCTGATCTTCAGACCTGGAGGAGGAGATATGAGGGACAATTGGAGAAGTGAATTAT
ATAAATATAAAGTAGTAAAAATTGAACCATTAGGAGTAGCACCCACCAAGGCAAAGAGAAGAGTGGTGCA
GAGAGAAAAAAGAGCAGTGGGAATAGGAGCTTTGTTCCTTGGGTTCTTGGGAGCAGCAGGAAGCACTATG
GGCGCAGCGTCAATGACGCTGACGGTACAGGCCAGACAATTATTGTCTGGTATAGTGCAGCAGCAGAACA
ATTTGCTGAGGGCTATTGAGGCGCAACAGCATCTGTTGCAACTCACAGTCTGGGGCATCAAGCAGCTCCA
GGCAAGAATCCTGGCTGTGGAAAGATACCTAAAGGATCAACAGCTCCTGGGGATTTGGGGTTGCTCTGGA
AAACTCATTTGCACCACTGCTGTGCCTTGGAATGCTAGTTGGAGTAATAAATCTCTGGAACAGATTTGGA
ATCACACGACCTGGATGGAGTGGGACAGAGAAATTAACAATTACACAAGCTTAATACACTCCTTAATTGA
AGAATCGCAAAACCAGCAAGAAAAGAATGAACAAGAATTATTGGAATTAGATAAATGGGCAAGTTTGTGG
AATTGGTTTAACATAACAAATTGGCTGTGGTATATAAAATTATTCATAATGATAGTAGGAGGCTTGGTAG
GTTTAAGAATAGTTTTTGCTGTACTTTCTATAGTGAATAGAGTTAGGCAGGGATATTCACCATTATCGTT
TCAGACCCACCTCCCAACCCCGAGGGGACCCGACAGGCCCGAAGGAATAGAAGAAGAAGGTGGAGAGAGA
GACAGAGACAGATCCATTCGATTAGTGAACGGATCTCGACGGTATCGCTAGCTTTTAAAAGAAAAGGGGG
GATTGGGGGGTACAGTGCAGGGGAAAGAATAGTAGACATAATAGCAACAGACATACAAACTAAAGAATTA
CAAAAACAAATTACAAAAATTCAAAATTTTACTAGTGATTATCGGATCAACTTTGTATAGAAAAGTTGTC
TAGAGGGCAGAGCGCACATCGCCCACAGTCCCCGAGAAGTTGGGGGGAGGGGTCGGCAATTGAACCGGTG
CCTAGAGAAGGTGGCGCGGGGTAAACTGGGAAAGTGATGTCGTGTACTGGCTCCGCCTTTTTCCCGAGGG
TGGGGGAGAACCGTATATAAGTGCAGTAGTCGCCGTGAACGTTCTTTTTCGCAACGGGTTTGCCGCCAGA
ACACAGGGATCCCAAGTTTGTACAAAAAAGCAGGCTGCCACCATGCTCAGGCTGCTCTTGGCTCTCAACT
TATTCCCTTCAATTCAAGTAACAGGACTCGAGGAACAAAAACTCATCTCAGAAGAGGATCTGGAACAAAA
GCTCATTTCAGAAGAAGATCTGCTCGAGGTCGACGGAGACGCCGACATCCAGATGACACAGACTACATCC
TCCCTGTCTGCCTCTCTGGGAGACAGAGTCACCATCAGTTGCAGGGCAAGTCAGGACATCTCTAAGTATT
TGAATTGGTATCAGCAGAAACCAGATGGAACTGTTAAACTCCTGATCTACCATACATCAAGATTACACTC
AGGAGTCCCATCAAGGTTCAGTGGCAGTGGGTCTGGAACAGATTATTCTCTCACCATTAGCAACCTGGAG
CAAGAAGATATTGCCACTTACTTTTGCCAACAGGGTAATACGCTTCCGTACACGTTCGGAGGGGGGACTA
AGTTGGAAATAACAGGCTCCACCTCTGGATCCGGCAAGCCCGGATCTGGCGAGGGATCCACCAAGGGCGA
GGTGAAACTGCAGGAGTCAGGACCTGGCCTGGTGGCGCCCTCACAGAGCCTGTCCGTCACATGCACTGTC
TCAGGGGTCTCATTACCCGACTATGGTGTAAGCTGGATTCGCCAGCCTCCACGAAAGGGTCTGGAGTGGC
TGGGAGTAATATGGGGTAGTGAAACCACATACTATAATTCAGCTCTCAAATCCAGACTGACCATCATCAA
GGACAACTCCAAGAGCCAAGTTTTCTTAAAAATGAACAGTCTGCAAACTGATGACACAGCCATTTACTAC
TGTGCCAAACATTATTACTACGGTGGTAGCTATGCTATGGACTACTGGGGTCAAGGAACCTCAGTCACCG
TCTCCGGTACCACCACGACGCCAGCGCCGCGACCACCAACACCGGCGCCCACCATCGCGTCGCAGCCCCT
GTCCCTGCGCCCAGAGGCGTGCCGGCCAGCGGCGGGGGGCGCAGTGCACACGAGGGGGCTGGACTTCGCC
TGTGATATCTACATCTGGGCGCCCTTGGCCGGGACTTGTGGGGTCCTTCTCCTGTCACTGGTTATCACCC
TTTACTGCAGTAAGAGGAGCAGGCTCCTGCACAGTGACTACATGAACATGACTCCCAGGCGGCCCGGACC
CACCCGCAAGCATTACCAGCCCTATGCCCCACCACGCGACTTCGCAGCCTATCGCTCCTCCGGACTGAGA
GTGAAGTTCAGCAGGAGCGCAGACGCCCCCGCGTACCAGCAGGGCCAGAACCAGCTCTATAACGAGCTCA
ATCTAGGACGAAGAGAGGAGTACGATGTTTTGGACAAGAGGCGTGGCCGGGACCCTGAGATGGGGGGAAA
GCCGCAGAGAAGGAAGAACCCTCAGGAAGGCCTGTACAATGAACTGCAGAAAGATAAGATGGCGGAGGCC
TACAGTGAGATTGGGATGAAAGGCGAGCGCCGGAGGGGCAAGGGGCACGATGGCCTTTACCAGGGTCTCA
GTACAGCCACCAAGGACACCTACGACGCCCTTCACATGCAGGCCCTGCCCCCTCGCTCCGGACGTACGGC
CACGAACTTCTCTCTGTTAAAGCAAGCAGGCGACGTGGAAGAAAACCCCGGTCCCGTGAGCAAGGGCGAG
GAGCTGTTCACCGGGGTGGTGCCCATCCTGGTCGAGCTGGACGGCGACGTAAACGGCCACAAGTTCAGCG
TGTCCGGCGAGGGCGAGGGCGATGCCACCTACGGCAAGCTGACCCTGAAGTTCATCTGCACCACCGGCAA
GCTGCCCGTGCCCTGGCCCACCCTCGTGACCACCCTGACCTACGGCGTGCAGTGCTTCAGCCGCTACCCC
GACCACATGAAGCAGCACGACTTCTTCAAGTCCGCCATGCCCGAAGGCTACGTCCAGGAGCGCACCATCT
TCTTCAAGGACGACGGCAACTACAAGACCCGCGCCGAGGTGAAGTTCGAGGGCGACACCCTGGTGAACCG
CATCGAGCTGAAGGGCATCGACTTCAAGGAGGACGGCAACATCCTGGGGCACAAGCTGGAGTACAACTAC
AACAGCCACAACGTCTATATCATGGCCGACAAGCAGAAGAACGGCATCAAGGTGAACTTCAAGATCCGCC
ACAACATCGAGGACGGCAGCGTGCAGCTCGCCGACCACTACCAGCAGAACACCCCCATCGGCGACGGCCC
CGTGCTGCTGCCCGACAACCACTACCTGAGCACCCAGTCCGCCCTGAGCAAAGACCCCAACGAGAAGCGC
GATCACATGGTCCTGCTGGAGTTCGTGACCGCCGCCGGGATCACTCTCGGCATGGACGAGCTGTACAAGT
AAGGGCCCCGTACCCAGCTTTCTTGTACAAAGTGGTGATAATCGAATTCCGATAATCAACCTCTGGATTA
CAAAATTTGTGAAAGATTGACTGGTATTCTTAACTATGTTGCTCCTTTTACGCTATGTGGATACGCTGCT
TTAATGCCTTTGTATCATGCTATTGCTTCCCGTATGGCTTTCATTTTCTCCTCCTTGTATAAATCCTGGT
TGCTGTCTCTTTATGAGGAGTTGTGGCCCGTTGTCAGGCAACGTGGCGTGGTGTGCACTGTGTTTGCTGA
CGCAACCCCCACTGGTTGGGGCATTGCCACCACCTGTCAGCTCCTTTCCGGGACTTTCGCTTTCCCCCTC
CCTATTGCCACGGCGGAACTCATCGCCGCCTGCCTTGCCCGCTGCTGGACAGGGGCTCGGCTGTTGGGCA
CTGACAATTCCGTGGTGTTGTCGGGGAAGCTGACGTCCTTTCCATGGCTGCTCGCCTGTGTTGCCACCTG
GATTCTGCGCGGGACGTCCTTCTGCTACGTCCCTTCGGCCCTCAATCCAGCGGACCTTCCTTCCCGCGGC
CTGCTGCCGGCTCTGCGGCCTCTTCCGCGTCTTCGCCTTCGCCCTCAGACGAGTCGGATCTCCCTTTGGG
CCGCCTCCCCGCATCGGGAATTCCCGCGGTTCGCTTTAAGACCAATGACTTACAAGGCAGCTGTAGATCT
TAGCCACTTTTTAAAAGAAAAGGGGGGACTGGAAGGGCTAATTCACTCCCAACGAAGACAAGATCTGCTT
TTTGCTTGTACTGGGTCTCTCTGGTTAGACCAGATCTGAGCCTGGGAGCTCTCTGGCTAACTAGGGAACC
CACTGCTTAAGCCTCAATAAAGCTTGCCTTGAGTGCTTCAAGTAGTGTGTGCCCGTCTGTTGTGTGACTC
TGGTAACTAGAGATCCCTCAGACCCTTTTAGTCAGTGTGGAAAATCTCTAGCAGTAGTAGTTCATGTCAT
CTTATTATTCAGTATTTATAACTTGCAAAGAAATGAATATCAGAGAGTGAGAGGAACTTGTTTATTGCAG
CTTATAATGGTTACAAATAAAGCAATAGCATCACAAATTTCACAAATAAAGCATTTTTTTCACTGCATTC
TAGTTGTGGTTTGTCCAAACTCATCAATGTATCTTATCATGTCTGGCTCTAGCTATCCCGCCCCTAACTC
CGCCCATCCCGCCCCTAACTCCGCCCAGTTCCGCCCATTCTCCGCCCCATGGCTGACTAATTTTTTTTAT
TTATGCAGAGGCCGAGGCCGCCTCGGCCTCTGAGCTATTCCAGAAGTAGTGAGGAGGCTTTTTTGGAGGC
CTAGGGACGTACCCAATTCGCCCTATAGTGAGTCGTATTACGCGCGCTCACTGGCCGTCGTTTTACAACG
TCGTGACTGGGAAAACCCTGGCGTTACCCAACTTAATCGCCTTGCAGCACATCCCCCTTTCGCCAGCTGG
CGTAATAGCGAAGAGGCCCGCACCGATCGCCCTTCCCAACAGTTGCGCAGCCTGAATGGCGAATGGG
[124 nt withheld, positions 6088-6211]
C
[91 nt withheld, positions 6213-6303]
A
[49 nt withheld, positions 6305-6353]
CCTTTGACGTTGGAGTCCACGTTCTTT
[37 nt withheld, positions 6381-6417]
ACCCTATCTCGGTCTATTCTTTTGATTTATAAGGGATTTTGCCGATTTCGGCCTATTGGTTAAAAAATGA
GCTGATTTAACAAAAATTTAACGCGAATTTTAACAAAATATTAACGCTTACAATTTAGGTGGCACTTTTC
GGGGAAATGTGCGCGGAACCCCTATTTGTTTATTTTTCTAAATACATTCAAATATGTATCCGCTCATGAG
ACAATAACCCTGATAAATGCTTCAATAATATTGAAAAAGGAAGAGTATGAGTATTCAACATTTCCGTGTC
GCCCTTATTCCCTTTTTTGCGGCATTTTGCCTTCCTGTTTTTGCTCACCCAGAAACGCTGGTGAAAGTAA
AAGATGCTGAAGATCAGTTGGGTGCACGAGTGGGTTACATCGAACTGGATCTCAACAGCGGTAAGATCCT
TGAGAGTTTTCGCCCCGAAGAACGTTTTCCAATGATGAGCACTTTTAAAGTTCTGCTATGTGGCGCGGTA
TTATCCCGTATTGACGCCGGGCAAGAGCAACTCGGTCGCCGCATACACTATTCTCAGAATGACTTGGTTG
AGTACTCACCAGTCACAGAAAAGCATCTTACGGATGGCATGACAGTAAGAGAATTATGCAGTGCTGCCAT
AACCATGAGTGATAACACTGCGGCCAACTTACTTCTGACAACGATCGGAGGACCGAAGGAGCTAACCGCT
TTTTTGCACAACATGGGGGATCATGTAACTCGCCTTGATCGTTGGGAACCGGAGCTGAATGAAGCCATAC
CAAACGACGAGCGTGACACCACGATGCCTGTAGCAATGGCAACAACGTTGCGCAAACTATTAACTGGCGA
ACTACTTACTCTAGCTTCCCGGCAACAATTAATAGACTGGATGGAGGCGGATAAAGTTGCAGGACCACTT
CTGCGCTCGGCCCTTCCGGCTGGCTGGTTTATTGCTGATAAATCTGGAGCCGGTGAGCGTGGGTCTCGCG
GTATCATTGCAGCACTGGGGCCAGATGGTAAGCCCTCCCGTATCGTAGTTATCTACACGACGGGGAGTCA
GGCAACTATGGATGAACGAAATAGACAGATCGCTGAGATAGGTGCCTCACTGATTAAGCATTGGTAACTG
TCAGACCAAGTTTACTCATATATACTTTAGATTGATTTAAAACTTCATTTTTAATTTAAAAGGATCTAGG
TGAAGATCCTTTTTGATAATCTCATGACCAAAATCCCTTAACGTGAGTTTTCGTTCCACTGAGCGTCAGA
CCCCGTAGAAAAGATCAAAGGATCTTCTTGAGATCCTTTTTTTCTGCGCGTAATCTGCTGCTTGCAAACA
AAAAAACCACCGCTACCAGCGGTGGTTTGTTTGCCGGATCAAGAGCTACCAACTCTTTTTCCGAAGGTAA
CTGGCTTCAGCAGAGCGCAGATACCAAATACTGTTCTTCTAGTGTAGCCGTAGTTAGGCCACCACTTCAA
GAACTCTGTAGCACCGCCTACATACCTCGCTCTGCTAATCCTGTTACCAGTGGCTGCTGCCAGTGGCGAT
AAGTCGTGTCTTACCGGGTTGGACTCAAGACGATAGTTACCGGATAAGGCGCAGCGGTCGGGCTGAACGG
GGGGTTCGTGCACACAGCCCAGCTTGGAGCGAACGACCTACACCGAACTGAGATACCTACAGCGTGAGCT
ATGAGAAAGCGCCACGCTTCCCGAAGAGAGAAAGGCGGACAGGTATCCGGTAAGCGGCAGGGTCGGAACA
GGAGAGCGCACGAGGGAGCTTCCAGGGGGAAACGCCTGGTATCTTTATAGTCCTGTCGGGTTTCGCCACC
TCTGACTTGAGCGTCGATTTTTGTGATGCTCGTCAGGGGGGCGGAGCCTATGGAAAAACGCCAGCAACGC
GGCCTTTTTACGGTTCCTGGCCTTTTGCTGGCCTTTTGCTCACATGTTCTTTCCTGCGTTATCCCCTGAT
TCTGTGGATAACCGTATTACCGCCTTTGAGTGAGCTGATACCGCTCGCCGCAGCCGAACGACCGAGCGCA
GCGAGTCAGTGAGCGAGGAAGCGGAAGAGCGCCCAATACGCAAACCGCCTCTCCCCGCGCGTTGGCCGAT
TCATTAATGCAGCTGGCACGACAGGTTTCCCGACTGGAAAGCGGGCAGTGAGCGCAACGCAATTAATGTG
AGTTAGCTCACTCATTAGGCACCCCAGGCTTTACACTTTATGCTTCCGGCTCGTATGTTGTGTGGAATTG
TGAGCGGATAACAATTTCACACAGGAAACAGCTATGACCATGATTACGCCAAGCGCGCAATTAACCCTCA
CTAAAGGGAACAAAAGCTGGAGCTGCAAGCTT
Features (pLannotate 1.2.2; 34 found; start..end, strand, type, name):
      3..229     +  promoter       RSV promoter: Rous sarcoma virus enhancer/promoter
    230..410     +  LTR            5' LTR (truncated): truncated 5' long terminal repeat (LTR) from HIV-1
    457..582     +  misc_feature   HIV-1 Ψ: packaging signal of human immunodeficiency virus type 1
    566..929     +  CDS            HIV-1 gag (fragment): gag protein from human immunodeficiency virus 1; gag
   1075..1308    +  misc_feature   RRE: The Rev response element (RRE) of HIV-1 allows for Rev-dependent mRNA export from the nucleus to the cytoplasm.
   1685..1785    +  CDS            Rev (fragment): human immunodeficiency virus 1 (HIV-1) Rev protein; rev; enhances nuclear export of unspliced and incompletely spliced viral mRNAs
   1803..1920    +  misc_feature   cPPT/CTS: central polypurine tract and central termination sequence of HIV-1
   1938..1958    +  protein_bind   attB4: mutant version of attB; core recombination site for the Gateway® BP reaction BP Clonase™
   1965..2176    +  promoter       EF-1α core promoter: core promoter for human elongation factor EF-1α
   2183..2203    +  protein_bind   attB1: mutant version of attB; core recombination site for the Gateway® BP reaction BP Clonase™
   2354..2671    +  CDS            KV5AB_MOUSE: Experimental evidence at protein level: Swiss-Prot protein existence level 1. From Mus musculus (Mouse).
   2729..3016    +  CDS            HVM44_MOUSE (fragment): Experimental evidence at protein level: Swiss-Prot protein existence level 1. From Mus musculus (Mouse).
   3092..3313    +  CDS            CD8A (fragment): CD8A_HUMAN - Also known as MAL. Experimental evidence at protein level: Swiss-Prot protein existence level 1. Integral membrane glycoprotein that plays an essential role in the immune response and serves multiple functions in responses against both external and internal offenses. In T-cells, functions primarily as a coreceptor for MHC class I molecule:peptide complex. The antigens presented by class I peptides are derived from cytosolic proteins while class II derived from extracellular proteins. Interacts simultaneously with the T-cell receptor (TCR) and the MHC class I proteins presented by
   3299..3418    +  CDS            CD28 (fragment): CD28_HUMAN - Experimental evidence at protein level: Swiss-Prot protein existence level 1. Involved in T-cell activation, the induction of cell proliferation and cytokine production and promotion of T-cell survival. Enhances the production of IL4 and IL10 in T-cells in conjunction with TCR/CD3 ligation and CD40L costimulation (PubMed:8617933). Isoform 3 enhances CD40L-mediated activation of NF-kappa-B and kinases MAPK8 and PAK2 in T-cells (PubMed:15067037). From Homo sapiens (Human).
   3425..3766    +  CDS            CD247 (fragment): CD3Z_HUMAN - Also known as CD3Z, T3Z, TCRZ. Experimental evidence at protein level: Swiss-Prot protein existence level 1. Part of the TCR-CD3 complex present on T-lymphocyte cell surface that plays an essential role in adaptive immune response. When antigen presenting cells (APCs) activate T-cell receptor (TCR), TCR- mediated signals are transmitted across the cell membrane by the CD3 chains CD3D, CD3E, CD3G and CD3Z. All CD3 chains contain immunoreceptor tyrosine-based activation motifs (ITAMs) in their cytoplasmic domain. Upon TCR engagement, these motifs become phosphorylated by Src family
   3779..3834    +  CDS            P2A (fragment): 2A peptide from porcine teschovirus-1 polyprotein Eukaryotic ribosomes fail to insert a peptide bond between the Gly and Pro residues, yielding separate polypeptides.
   3836..4552    +  CDS            EGFP: the original enhanced GFP (Yang et al., 1996) mammalian codon-optimized
   4562..4586    -  protein_bind   attB2: mutant version of attB; recombination site for the Gateway® BP reaction BP Clonase™
   4604..5192    +  misc_feature   WPRE: woodchuck hepatitis virus posttranscriptional regulatory element
   5259..5278    +  misc_feature   cPPT/CTS (fragment): central polypurine tract and central termination sequence of HIV-1
   5280..5513    +  LTR            3' LTR (ΔU3): self-inactivating 3' long terminal repeat (LTR) from HIV-1
   5585..5706    +  polyA_signal   SV40 poly(A) signal: SV40 polyadenylation signal
   5746..5881    +  rep_origin     SV40 ori: SV40 origin of replication
   5902..5920    -  promoter       T7 promoter: promoter for bacteriophage T7 RNA polymerase
   5928..6083    +  CDS            lacZα (fragment): LacZα fragment of β-galactosidase; lacZ fragment
   6088..6516    +  rep_origin     f1 ori (sequence partly withheld): f1 bacteriophage origin of replication; arrow indicates direction of (+) strand synthesis
   6569..6673    +  promoter       AmpR promoter: bla
   6674..7534    +  CDS            AmpR: β-lactamase; bla; confers resistance to ampicillin, carbenicillin, and related antibiotics
   7705..8293    +  rep_origin     ori: high-copy-number ColE1/pMB1/pBR322/pUC origin of replication
   8476..8568    +  CDS            lacI (fragment): lac repressor; lacI; The lac repressor binds to the lac operator to inhibit transcription in E. coli. This inhibition can be relieved by adding lactose or isopropyl-β-D-thiogalactopyranoside (IPTG).
   8581..8602    +  protein_bind   CAP binding site: CAP binding activates transcription in the presence of cAMP. E. coli catabolite activator protein
   8617..8647    +  promoter       lac promoter: promoter for the E. coli lac operon
   8655..8671    +  protein_bind   lac operator: The lac repressor binds to the lac operator to inhibit transcription in E. coli. This inhibition can be relieved by adding lactose or isopropyl-β-D-thiogalactopyranoside (IPTG). lac repressor encoded by lacI
   8716..8734    +  promoter       T3 promoter: promoter for bacteriophage T3 RNA polymerase
