[The description below was written by a language model from this plasmid's Addgene catalogue record and pLannotate feature annotations shown in this document.]
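Description:
pLV-EF1A-CD19.8h.8TM.28.3z is a third-generation, self-inactivating HIV-1-based lentiviral transfer plasmid built on a VectorBuilder pLV backbone. It can be used either for direct transient expression in mammalian cells or for producing lentiviral particles. In bacteria it is maintained at high copy through a ColE1/pUC-type origin and selected with ampicillin via β-lactamase. The backbone also carries an f1 origin, an SV40 origin and remnants of a lac/lacZα cloning region flanked by T7 and T3 promoters. Viral genomic RNA is transcribed from an RSV promoter fused to a truncated 5' LTR. It includes the Ψ packaging signal with a partial gag sequence, the RRE for Rev-dependent nuclear export, and the cPPT/CTS, and it ends in a ΔU3 3' LTR followed by an SV40 polyadenylation signal.

The payload is a second-generation CD19-directed chimeric antigen receptor driven by the short (core) EF-1α promoter. The promoter and coding region are bracketed by Gateway attB sites left over from vector assembly. The open reading frame encodes the mouse-derived FMC63 scFv, annotated as light- and heavy-chain variable segments, with an N-terminal Myc tag according to the catalogue entry. This is followed by the human CD8α hinge and transmembrane domains, the CD28 costimulatory domain and the CD3ζ signalling domain. A P2A peptide then links the receptor to EGFP, so the CAR and a fluorescent marker are made as separate proteins from one transcript, and a downstream WPRE enhances expression. The depositors describe the plasmid as a modular CAR backbone, implying that the binder or signalling modules can be exchanged. It comes from work on CAR T cells for rhabdomyosarcoma.
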