Addgene plasmid #200670: pLV-EF1A-CD19.8h.8TM.28.3z
Purpose: Modular CD8hinge-CD8transmembrane-CD28-CD3z CAR backbone, For Transient Expression or Lentiviral Production
Depositing lab: Michele Bernasconi. Depositing organization: Universitaet Bern. Publication: CD276-CAR T cells and Dual-CAR T cells targeting CD276/FGFR4 promote rhabdomyosarcoma clearance in orthotopic mouse models. Timpanaro A, Piccand C, Dzhumashev D, Anton-Joseph S, Robbi A, Moser J, Rossler J, Bernasconi M. J Exp Clin Cancer Res. 2023 Nov 4;42(1):293. doi: 10.1186/s13046-023-02838-3. PubMed 37924157.
Backbone
  Vector backbone: pLV
  Backbone manufacturer: VectorBuilder
  Backbone size w/o insert (bp): 6451
  Vector type: Mammalian Expression, Lentiviral
Growth in bacteria
  Bacterial resistance: Ampicillin, 100 μg/mL
  Growth temperature: 37°C
  Growth strain: NEB Stable
  Copy number: High Copy
Gene/Insert
  Gene/Insert name: FMC63-CD8HD-CD8TM-CD28-CD3z-P2A-EGFP (alt names: CD19(FMC63)-CAR, CD8 hinge, CD8 transmembrane, CD28 costim., CD3z stim domains, P2A-GFP marker; Contains: FMC63-scFV, CD8 Hinge domain, CD8-transmembrane domain, CD28-CSD, CD3z-SD)
  Species: H. sapiens (human)
  Insert size (bp): 2340
  Entrez Gene: CD8A (a.k.a. CD8, CD8alpha, Leu2, p32); CD28 (a.k.a. Tp44); CD247 (a.k.a. CD3-ZETA, CD3H, CD3Q, CD3Z, CD3ZETA, IMD25, T3Z, TCRZ)
  Promoter: EF1a-short
  Tag / fusion protein: MycTag (N terminal on insert)
  Cloning method: Gibson Cloning
  Sequencing primers: 5′ tgatgtcgtgtactggctcc; 3′ tttcttccacgtcgcctgcttg
Terms and licenses: Academic/Nonprofit Terms; Industry Terms: Not Available to Industry
How to cite: pLV-EF1A-CD19.8h.8TM.28.3z was a gift from Michele Bernasconi (Addgene plasmid # 200670 ; http://n2t.net/addgene:200670 ; RRID:Addgene_200670)
